Addgene plasmid #224019: AiP13018 - pAAV-AiE0453m_3xC2-minBG-SYFP2-WPRE3-BGHpA (Alias: CN3018)
Purpose: AiE0453m_3xC2 is an enhancer sequence, designed to drive AAV-mediated transgene expression incortical L5_ET neurons
Depositing lab: Allen Institute for Brain Science & Jonathan Ting. Depositing organization: Allen Institute. Publication: A suite of enhancer AAVs and transgenic mouse lines for genetic access to cortical cell types. Ben-Simon Y, Hooper M, Narayan S, Daigle TL, Dwivedi D, Way SW, Oster A, Stafford DA, Mich JK, Taormina MJ, Martinez RA, Opitz-Araya X, Roth JR, Alexander JR, Allen S, Amster A, Arbuckle J, Ayala A, Baker PM, Bakken TE, Barcelli T, Barta S, Bendrick J, Bertagnolli D, Bielstein C, Bishwakarma P, Bowlus J, Boyer G, Brouner K, Casian B, Casper T, Chakka AB, Chakrabarty R, Chance RK, Chavan S, Clark M, Colbert K, Collman F, Daniel S, Departee M, DiValentin P, Donadio N, Dotson N, Egdorf T, Fliss T, Gabitto M, Garcia J, Gary A, Gasperini M, Gloe J, Goldy J, Gore BB, Graybuck L, Greisman N, Haeseleer F, Halterman C, Haradon Z, Hastings SD, Helback O, Ho W, Hockemeyer D, Huang C, Huff S, Hunker A, Johansen N, Jones D, Juneau Z, Kalmbach B, Kannan M, Khem S, Kussick E, Kutsal R, Larsen R, Lee C, Lee AY, Leibly M, Lenz GH, Li S, Liang E, Lusk N, Madigan Z, Malloy J, Malone J, McCue R, Melchor J, Mollenkopf T, Moosman S, Morin E, Newman D, Ng L, Ngo K, Omstead V, Otto S, Oyama A, Pena N, Pham T, Phillips E, Pom CA, Potekhina L, Ransford S, Ray PL, Rette D, Reynoldson C, Rimorin C, Rocha D, Ruiz A, Sanchez REA, Sawyer L, Sedeno-Cortes A, Sevigny JP, Shapovalova N, Shepard N, Shulga L, Sigler AR, Siverts L, Soliman S, Somasundaram S, Staats B, Stewart K, Szelenyi E, Tieu M, Trader C, Tran A, van Velthoven CTJ, Walker M, Wang Y, Weed N, Wirthlin M, Wood T, Wynalda B, Yao Z, Zhou T, Ariza J, Dee N, Reding M, Ronellenfitch K, Mufti S, Sunkin SM, Smith KA, Esposito L, Waters J, Thyagarajan B, Yao S, Lein ES, Zeng H, Levi BP, Ngai J, Ting JT, Tasic B. Cell. 2025 May 16:S0092-8674(25)00513-6. doi: 10.1016/j.cell.2025.05.002. PubMed 40403729.
Backbone
  Vector backbone: pAAV
  Vector type: AAV
Growth in bacteria
  Bacterial resistance: Ampicillin, 100 μg/mL
  Growth temperature: 30°C
  Growth strain: NEB Stable
  Copy number: High Copy
Gene/Insert
  Gene/Insert name: SYFP2
  Species: Synthetic
  Mutation: NA
  Promoter: minBG
  Cloning method: Other
Terms and licenses: Academic/Nonprofit Terms; Industry Terms: Not Available to Industry
Depositor comments: Cloning Method: RE Cloning
How to cite: AiP13018 - pAAV-AiE0453m_3xC2-minBG-SYFP2-WPRE3-BGHpA (Alias: CN3018) was a gift from Allen Institute for Brain Science & Jonathan Ting (Addgene plasmid # 224019 ; http://n2t.net/addgene:224019 ; RRID:Addgene_224019)
