[The description below was written by a language model from this plasmid's Addgene catalogue record and pLannotate feature annotations shown in this document.]
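Description:
AiP13018 - pAAV-AiE0453m_3xC2-minBG-SYFP2-WPRE3-BGHpA (alias CN3018) is an AAV transfer plasmid of 4,979 nt built on a pAAV backbone. It is used to package a recombinant AAV genome that reports the activity of a cell-type-specific enhancer. In bacteria it is maintained through a high-copy ColE1/pUC-type origin and selected with ampicillin via the β-lactamase gene and its native promoter. An f1 phage origin and small remnants of pBR322 bom and rop sequences are also present in the backbone. AAV2 inverted terminal repeats flank the expression cassette and provide the cis signals for genome replication and encapsidation. The right ITR is annotated in full, whereas the left one was detected only as two short fragments, which may reflect how poorly these repeats are sequenced or annotated rather than a true truncation.

Between the ITRs, the enhancer AiE0453m_3xC2 sits upstream of a minimal beta-globin promoter (minBG). The name suggests three concatenated copies of a core enhancer segment. A minimal promoter of this kind has little activity alone, so expression depends on the enhancer. Neither the enhancer nor the promoter is annotated in the feature table, but the unannotated stretch before the coding sequence is consistent with their position. The payload is SYFP2, a monomeric, rapidly maturing yellow fluorescent protein derived from Aequorea victoria. It is followed by WPRE3, a shortened woodchuck hepatitis virus posttranscriptional element that boosts transcript expression and is detected here as two WPRE fragments, and then by the bovine growth hormone polyadenylation signal. According to the record, the enhancer is designed to drive AAV-mediated transgene expression in cortical layer 5 extratelencephalic (L5_ET) neurons, so the vector serves to fluorescently label that population.
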