Features (pLannotate 1.2.2; 14 found; start..end, strand, type, name):
     12..39      +  repeat_region  AAV2 ITR (fragment): inverted terminal repeat of adeno-associated virus serotype 2 inverted
     68..95      +  repeat_region  AAV2 ITR (fragment): inverted terminal repeat of adeno-associated virus serotype 2 inverted
    997..1713    +  CDS            SYFP2: SYFP2 is a basic (constitutively fluorescent) yellow fluorescent protein published in 2006, derived from Aequorea victoria. It is reported to be a very rapidly-maturing monomer with moderate acid sensitivity.
   1753..1910    +  misc_feature   WPRE (fragment): woodchuck hepatitis virus posttranscriptional regulatory element
   1916..1996    +  misc_feature   WPRE (fragment): woodchuck hepatitis virus posttranscriptional regulatory element
   2013..2124    +  polyA_signal   bGH poly(A) signal: bovine growth hormone polyadenylation signal
   2242..2382    +  repeat_region  AAV2 ITR: inverted terminal repeat of adeno-associated virus serotype 2 inverted
   2387..2438    -  misc_feature   bom (fragment): basis of mobility region from pBR322
   2457..2912    +  rep_origin     f1 ori (sequence partly withheld): f1 bacteriophage origin of replication; arrow indicates direction of (+) strand synthesis
   2913..2962    -  misc_feature   bom (fragment): basis of mobility region from pBR322
   3064..3099    -  CDS            rop (fragment): Rop protein, which maintains plasmids at low copy number; rop
   3194..3298    +  promoter       AmpR promoter: bla
   3299..4159    +  CDS            AmpR: β-lactamase; bla; confers resistance to ampicillin, carbenicillin, and related antibiotics
   4330..4918    +  rep_origin     ori: high-copy-number ColE1/pMB1/pBR322/pUC origin of replication
>Addgene plasmid #224019 | AiP13018 - pAAV-AiE0453m_3xC2-minBG-SYFP2-WPRE3-BGHpA (Alias: CN3018) | addgene full sequence | sequence record 450579 | Addgene NGS Result
CCTGCAGGCAGCTGCGCGCTCGCTCGCTCACTGAGGCCGCCCGGGCGTCGGGCGACCTTTGGTCGCCCGG
CCTCAGTGAGCGAGCGAGCGCGCAGAGAGGGAGTGGCCAACTCCATCACTAGGGGTTCCTGCGGCCGCAC
GCGTAATTTTAGGATGTTCTTAAATAGATCGATTCTTCTACTTTTTTTAAAAATAACATAGATCTGAAAA
GCTTTATAACTTTTGGTTTTTTTTTTAAGGACCATATTAACAGCATCTTCCAGTTTTTCTAGAGTAAATG
AATATGTATCCCTTTTATAATTAACAATATACATATATTCATTTTGTAAAAAGACTATAAAAATAGAAGA
GAAAATGAAGAGATGTTTATTTCTTTTACACGCATCAGACTAAGGAATTTTAGGATGTTCTTAAATAGAT
CGATTCTTCTACTTTTTTTAAAAATAACATAGATCTGAAAAGCTTTATAACTTTTGGTTTTTTTTTTAAG
GACCATATTAACAGCATCTTCCAGTTTTTCTAGAGTAAATGAATATGTATCCCTTTTATAATTAACAATA
TACATATATTCATTTTGTAAAAAGACTATAAAAATAGAAGAGAAAATGAAGAGATGTTTATTTCTTTTAC
ACGCATCAGACTAAGGAATTTTAGGATGTTCTTAAATAGATCGATTCTTCTACTTTTTTTAAAAATAACA
TAGATCTGAAAAGCTTTATAACTTTTGGTTTTTTTTTTAAGGACCATATTAACAGCATCTTCCAGTTTTT
CTAGAGTAAATGAATATGTATCCCTTTTATAATTAACAATATACATATATTCATTTTGTAAAAAGACTAT
AAAAATAGAAGAGAAAATGAAGAGATGTTTATTTCTTTTACACGCATCAGACTAAGGGAGCTCGGGCTGG
GCATAAAAGTCAGGGCAGAGCCATCTATTGCTTACATTTGCTTCTGGGATCCAGATCTTTCGAAGCTAGC
GCTACCGGTCGCCACCATGGTGAGCAAGGGCGAGGAGCTGTTCACCGGGGTGGTGCCCATCCTGGTCGAG
CTGGACGGCGACGTAAACGGCCACAAGTTCAGCGTGTCCGGCGAGGGCGAGGGCGATGCCACCTACGGCA
AGCTGACCCTGAAGCTGATCTGCACCACCGGCAAGCTGCCCGTGCCCTGGCCCACCCTCGTGACCACCCT
GGGCTACGGCGTGCAGTGCTTCGCCCGCTACCCCGACCACATGAAGCAGCACGACTTCTTCAAGTCCGCC
ATGCCCGAAGGCTACGTCCAGGAGCGCACCATCTTCTTCAAGGACGACGGCAACTACAAGACCCGCGCCG
AGGTGAAGTTCGAGGGCGACACCCTGGTGAACCGCATCGAGCTGAAGGGCATCGACTTCAAGGAGGACGG
CAACATCCTGGGGCACAAGCTGGAGTACAACTACAACAGCCACAACGTCTATATCACCGCCGACAAGCAG
AAGAACGGCATCAAGGCCAACTTCAAGATCCGCCACAACATCGAGGACGGCGGCGTGCAGCTCGCCGACC
ACTACCAGCAGAACACCCCCATCGGCGACGGCCCCGTGCTGCTGCCCGACAACCACTACCTGAGCTACCA
GTCCAAGCTGAGCAAAGACCCCAACGAGAAGCGCGATCACATGGTCCTGCTGGAGTTCGTGACCGCCGCC
GGGATCACTCTCGGCATGGACGAGCTGTACAAGTAAGTCGACGGCGCGCCGCGGCCGCGAATTCGATATC
ATAATCAACCTCTGGATTACAAAATTTGTGAAAGATTGACTGGTATTCTTAACTATGTTGCTCCTTTTAC
GCTATGTGGATACGCTGCTTTAATGCCTTTGTATCATGCTATTGCTTCCCGTATGGCTTTCATTTTCTCC
TCCTTGTATAAATCCTGGTTAGTTCTTGCCACGGCGGAACTCATCGCCGCCTGCCTTGCCCGCTGCTGGA
CAGGGGCTCGGCTGTTGGGCACTGACAATTCCGTGGCTCGAGAGATCTTCGACTGTGCCTTCTAGTTGCC
AGCCATCTGTTGTTTGCCCCTCCCCCGTGCCTTCCTTGACCCTGGAAGGTGCCACTCCCACTGTCCTTTC
CTAATAAAATGAGGAAATTGCATCGCATTGTCTGAGTAGGTGTCATTCTATTCTGGGGGGTGGGGTGGGG
CAGGACAGCAAGGGGGAGGATTGGGAAGACAATAGCAGGCATGAGATCTCACGTGCGGACCGAGCGGCCG
CAGGAACCCCTAGTGATGGAGTTGGCCACTCCCTCTCTGCGCGCTCGCTCGCTCACTGAGGCCGGGCGAC
CAAAGGTCGCCCGACGCCCGGGCTTTGCCCGGGCGGCCTCAGTGAGCGAGCGAGCGCGCAGCTGCCTGCA
GGGGCGCCTGATGCGGTATTTTCTCCTTACGCATCTGTGCGGTATTTCACACCGCATA
[95 nt withheld, positions 2439-2533]
T
[46 nt withheld, positions 2535-2580]
C
[141 nt withheld, positions 2582-2722]
CCTTTGACGTTGGAGTCCACGTTCTTT
[37 nt withheld, positions 2750-2786]
ACTCTATCTCGGGCTATTCTTTTGATTTATAAGGGATTTTGCCGATTTCGGTCTATTGGTTAAAAAATGA
GCTGATTTAACAAAAATTTAACGCGAATTTTAACAAAATATTAACGTTTACAATTTTATGGTGCACTCTC
AGTACAATCTGCTCTGATGCCGCATAGTTAAGCCAGCCCCGACACCCGCCAACACCCGCTGACGCGCCCT
GACGGGCTTGTCTGCTCCCGGCATCCGCTTACAGACAAGCTGTGACCGTCTCCGGGAGCTGCATGTGTCA
GAGGTTTTCACCGTCATCACCGAAACGCGCGAGACGAAAGGGCCTCGTGATACGCCTATTTTTATAGGTT
AATGTCATGATAATAATGGTTTCTTAGACGTCAGGTGGCACTTTTCGGGGAAATGTGCGCGGAACCCCTA
TTTGTTTATTTTTCTAAATACATTCAAATATGTATCCGCTCATGAGACAATAACCCTGATAAATGCTTCA
ATAATATTGAAAAAGGAAGAGTATGAGTATTCAACATTTCCGTGTCGCCCTTATTCCCTTTTTTGCGGCA
TTTTGCCTTCCTGTTTTTGCTCACCCAGAAACGCTGGTGAAAGTAAAAGATGCTGAAGATCAGTTGGGTG
CACGAGTGGGTTACATCGAACTGGATCTCAACAGCGGTAAGATCCTTGAGAGTTTTCGCCCCGAAGAACG
TTTTCCAATGATGAGCACTTTTAAAGTTCTGCTATGTGGCGCGGTATTATCCCGTATTGACGCCGGGCAA
GAGCAACTCGGTCGCCGCATACACTATTCTCAGAATGACTTGGTTGAGTACTCACCAGTCACAGAAAAGC
ATCTTACGGATGGCATGACAGTAAGAGAATTATGCAGTGCTGCCATAACCATGAGTGATAACACTGCGGC
CAACTTACTTCTGACAACGATCGGAGGACCGAAGGAGCTAACCGCTTTTTTGCACAACATGGGGGATCAT
GTAACTCGCCTTGATCGTTGGGAACCGGAGCTGAATGAAGCCATACCAAACGACGAGCGTGACACCACGA
TGCCTGTAGCAATGGCAACAACGTTGCGCAAACTATTAACTGGCGAACTACTTACTCTAGCTTCCCGGCA
ACAATTAATAGACTGGATGGAGGCGGATAAAGTTGCAGGACCACTTCTGCGCTCGGCCCTTCCGGCTGGC
TGGTTTATTGCTGATAAATCTGGAGCCGGTGAGCGTGGGTCTCGCGGTATCATTGCAGCACTGGGGCCAG
ATGGTAAGCCCTCCCGTATCGTAGTTATCTACACGACGGGGAGTCAGGCAACTATGGATGAACGAAATAG
ACAGATCGCTGAGATAGGTGCCTCACTGATTAAGCATTGGTAACTGTCAGACCAAGTTTACTCATATATA
CTTTAGATTGATTTAAAACTTCATTTTTAATTTAAAAGGATCTAGGTGAAGATCCTTTTTGATAATCTCA
TGACCAAAATCCCTTAACGTGAGTTTTCGTTCCACTGAGCGTCAGACCCCGTAGAAAAGATCAAAGGATC
TTCTTGAGATCCTTTTTTTCTGCGCGTAATCTGCTGCTTGCAAACAAAAAAACCACCGCTACCAGCGGTG
GTTTGTTTGCCGGATCAAGAGCTACCAACTCTTTTTCCGAAGGTAACTGGCTTCAGCAGAGCGCAGATAC
CAAATACTGTTCTTCTAGTGTAGCCGTAGTTAGGCCACCACTTCAAGAACTCTGTAGCACCGCCTACATA
CCTCGCTCTGCTAATCCTGTTACCAGTGGCTGCTGCCAGTGGCGATAAGTCGTGTCTTACCGGGTTGGAC
TCAAGACGATAGTTACCGGATAAGGCGCAGCGGTCGGGCTGAACGGGGGGTTCGTGCACACAGCCCAGCT
TGGAGCGAACGACCTACACCGAACTGAGATACCTACAGCGTGAGCTATGAGAAAGCGCCACGCTTCCCGA
AGGGAGAAAGGCGGACAGGTATCCGGTAAGCGGCAGGGTCGGAACAGGAGAGCGCACGAGGGAGCTTCCA
GGGGGAAACGCCTGGTATCTTTATAGTCCTGTCGGGTTTCGCCACCTCTGACTTGAGCGTCGATTTTTGT
GATGCTCGTCAGGGGGGCGGAGCCTATGGAAAAACGCCAGCAACGCGGCCTTTTTACGGTTCCTGGCCTT
TTGCTGGCCTTTTGCTCACATGT
